>Addgene plasmid #53574 | pCBFD2Bad | depositor full sequence | sequence record 83503 | pCBFD2Bad sequence 5138 bps
AAGAAACCAATTGTCCATATTGCATCAGACATTGCCGTCACTGCGTCTTTTACTGGCTCTTCTCGCTAAC
CAAACCGGTAACCCCGCTTATTAAAAGCATTCTGTAACAAAGCGGGACCAAAGCCATGACAAAAACGCGT
AACAAAAGTGTCTATAATCACGGCAGAAAAGTCCACATTGATTATTTGCACGGCGTCACACTTTGCTATG
CCATAGCATTTTTATCCATAAGATTAGCGGATCCTACCTGACGCTTTTTATCGCAACTCTCTACTGTTTC
TCCATACCCGTTTTTTTGGGCTAGAAATAATTTTGTTTAACTTTAAGAAGGAGATATACATACCCATGGC
AGCAGCAATTTCAGTGTTCAGTTCAGGTTATTCTTTCTACAAGAATCTCTTGTTGGACTCAAAACCAAAT
ATTCTCAAACCCCCATGCCTGCTATTCTCTCCAGTTGTGATCATGTCGCCTATGAGAAAGAAAAAGAAAC
ATGGTGATCCATGTATCTGCTCCGTTGCAGGGAGAACAAGGAACCTTGATATTCCTCAAATTGAAGAAGA
GGAAGAGAATGTGGAAGAACTAATAGAACAGACCGATTCTGACATAGTGCATATAAAGAAAACACTAGGG
GGGAAACAATCAAAACGGCCCACTGGCTCCATTGTCGCACCCGTATCTTGTCTTGGGATCCTTTCAATGA
TTGGACCTGCTGTTTACTTCAAGTTTTCACGGCTAATGGAGGGTGGAGATATACCTGTAGCAGAAATGGG
GATTACGTTTGCCACCTTTGTTGCTGCTGCTGTTGGCACGGAGTTTTTGTCAGCATGGGTTCACAAAGAA
CTCTGGCACGAGTCTTTGTGGTACATTCACAAGTCTCACCATCGGTCACGAAAAGGCCGCTTCGAGTTCA
ATGATGTGTTTGCTATTATTAACGCGCTTCCCGCTATTGCTCTTATCAATTATGGATTCTCCAATGAAGG
CCTCCTTCCTGGAGCGTGCTTTGGTGTCGGTCTTGGAACAACAGTCTGTGGTATGGCTTACATTTTTCTT
CACAATGGCCTATCACACCGAAGGTTCCCAGTATGGCTTATTGCGAACGTCCCTTATTTCCACAAGCTGG
CTGCAGCTCACCAAATACACCACTCAGGAAAATTTCAGGGTGTACCATTTGGCCTGTTCCTTGGACCCAA
GGAATTGGAAGAAGTAAGAGGAGGCACTGAAGAGTTGGAGAGGGTAATCAGTCGTACAACTAAACGAACG
CAACCATCTACCTGAATCAATTTTTTTACATATATAAGGTTTTAGTTTATCGGTGTTATAAAATCACACA
TCCGTATCGTTTTAGTAAGTCAAAGTTAAGATACTTCCTTCTTAGAATATTTTTTGATGTATAGGTCGCG
GATATACTGTTACACTATTCGTTGTGGAATTCCATTATAAAAAAATAAAAAAAAAAAAAAAAAAACTCGA
GATCTGCAGATGGTACCATATGGGAATTCGAAGCTTGGCTGTTTTGGCGGATGAGAGAAGATTTTCAGCC
TGATACAGATTAAATCAGAACGCAGAAGCGGTCTGATAAAACAGAATTTGCCTGGCGGCAGTAGCGCGGT
GGTCCCACCTGACCCCATGCCGAACTCAGAAGTGAAACGCCGTAGCGCCGATGGTAGTGTGGGGTCTCCC
CATGCGAGAGTAGGGAACTGCCAGGCATCAAATAAAACGAAAGGCTCAGTCGAAAGACTGGGCCTTTCGT
TTTATCTGTTGTTTGTCGGTGAACGCTCTCCTGAGTAGGACAAATCCGCCGGGAGCGGATTTGAACGTTG
CGAAGCAACGGCCCGGAGGGTGGCGGGCAGGACGCCCGCCATAAACTGCCAGGCATCAAATTAAGCAGAA
GGCCATCCTGACGGATGGCCTTTTTGCGTTTCTACAAACTCTTTTGTTTATTTTTCTAAATACATTCAAA
TATGTATCCGCTCATGAGACAATAACCCTGATAAATGCTTCAATAATATTGAAAAAGGAAGAGTATGAGT
ATTCAACATTTCCGTGTCGCCCTTATTCCCTTTTTTGCGGCATTTTGCCTTCCTGTTTTTGCTCACCCAG
AAACGCTGGTGAAAGTAAAAGATGCTGAAGATCAGTTGGGTGCACGAGTGGGTTACATCGAACTGGATCT
CAACAGCGGTAAGATCCTTGAGAGTTTTCGCCCCGAAGAACGTTTTCCAATGATGAGCACTTTTAAAGTT
CTGCTATGTGGCGCGGTATTATCCCGTGTTGACGCCGGGCAAGAGCAACTCGGTCGCCGCATACACTATT
CTCAGAATGACTTGGTTGAGTACTCACCAGTCACAGAAAAGCATCTTACGGATGGCATGACAGTAAGAGA
ATTATGCAGTGCTGCCATAACCATGAGTGATAACACTGCGGCCAACTTACTTCTGACAACGATCGGAGGA
CCGAAGGAGCTAACCGCTTTTTTGCACAACATGGGGGATCATGTAACTCGCCTTGATCGTTGGGAACCGG
AGCTGAATGAAGCCATACCAAACGACGAGCGTGACACCACGATGCCTGTAGCAATGGCAACAACGTTGCG
CAAACTATTAACTGGCGAACTACTTACTCTAGCTTCCCGGCAACAATTAATAGACTGGATGGAGGCGGAT
AAAGTTGCAGGACCACTTCTGCGCTCGGCCCTTCCGGCTGGCTGGTTTATTGCTGATAAATCTGGAGCCG
GTGAGCGTGGGTCTCGCGGTATCATTGCAGCACTGGGGCCAGATGGTAAGCCCTCCCGTATCGTAGTTAT
CTACACGACGGGGAGTCAGGCAACTATGGATGAACGAAATAGACAGATCGCTGAGATAGGTGCCTCACTG
ATTAAGCATTGGTAACTGTCAGACCAAGTTTACTCATATATACTTTAGATTGATTTAAAACTTCATTTTT
AATTTAAAAGGATCTAGGTGAAGATCCTTTTTGATAATCTCATGACCAAAATCCCTTAACGTGAGTTTTC
GTTCCACTGAGCGTCAGACCCCGTAGAAAAGATCAAAGGATCTTCTTGAGATCCTTTTTTTCTGCGCGTA
ATCTGCTGCTTGCAAACAAAAAAACCACCGCTACCAGCGGTGGTTTGTTTGCCGGATCAAGAGCTACCAA
CTCTTTTTCCGAAGGTAACTGGCTTCAGCAGAGCGCAGATACCAAATACTGTCCTTCTAGTGTAGCCGTA
GTTAGGCCACCACTTCAAGAACTCTGTAGCACCGCCTACATACCTCGCTCTGCTAATCCTGTTACCAGTG
GCTGCTGCCAGTGGCGATAAGTCGTGTCTTACCGGGTTGGACTCAAGACGATAGTTACCGGATAAGGCGC
AGCGGTCGGGCTGAACGGGGGGTTCGTGCACACAGCCCAGCTTGGAGCGAACGACCTACACCGAACTGAG
ATACCTACAGCGTGAGCTATGAGAAAGCGCCACGCTTCCCGAAGGGAGAAAGGCGGACAGGTATCCGGTA
AGCGGCAGGGTCGGAACAGGAGAGCGCACGAGGGAGCTTCCAGGGGGAAACGCCTGGTATCTTTATAGTC
CTGTCGGGTTTCGCCACCTCTGACTTGAGCGTCGATTTTTGTGATGCTCGTCAGGGGGGCGGAGCCTATG
GAAAAACGCCAGCAACGCGGCCTTTTTACGGTTCCTGGCCTTTTGCTGGCCTTTTGCTCACATGTTCTTT
CCTGCGTTATCCCCTGATTCTGTGGATAACCGTATTACCGCCTTTGAGTGAGCTGATACCGCTCGCCGCA
GCCGAACGACCGAGCGCAGCGAGTCAGTGAGCGAGGAAGCGGAAGAGCGCCTGATGCGGTATTTTCTCCT
TACGCATCTGTGCGGTATTTCACACCGCATATGGTGCACTCTCAGTACAATCTGCTCTGATGCCGCATAG
TTAAGCCAGTATACACTCCGCTATCGCTACGTGACTGGGTCATGGCTGCGCCCCGACACCCGCCAACACC
CGCTGACGCGCCCTGACGGGCTTGTCTGCTCCCGGCATCCGCTTACAGACAAGCTGTGACCGTCTCCGGG
AGCTGCATGTGTCAGAGGTTTTCACCGTCATCACCGAAACGCGCGAGGCAGCAGATCAATTCGCGCGCGA
AGGCGAAGCGGCATGCATAATGTGCCTGTCAAATGGACGAAGCAGGGATTCTGCAAACCCTATGCTACTC
CGTCAAGCCGTCAATTGTCTGATTCGTTACCAATTATGACAACTTGACGGCTACATCATTCACTTTTTCT
TCACAACCGGCACGGAACTCGCTCGGGCTGGCCCCGGTGCATTTTTTAAATACCCGCGAGAAATAGAGTT
GATCGTCAAAACCAACATTGCGACCGACGGTGGCGATAGGCATCCGGGTGGTGCTCAAAAGCAGCTTCGC
CTGGCTGATACGTTGGTCCTCGCGCCAGCTTAAGACGCTAATCCCTAACTGCTGGCGGAAAAGATGTGAC
AGACGCGACGGCGACAAGCAAACATGCTGTGCGACGCTGGCGATATCAAAATTGCTGTCTGCCAGGTGAT
CGCTGATGTACTGACAAGCCTCGCGTACCCGATTATCCATCGGTGGATGGAGCGACTCGTTAATCGCTTC
CATGCGCCGCAGTAACAATTGCTCAAGCAGATTTATCGCCAGCAGCTCCGAATAGCGCCCTTCCCCTTGC
CCGGCGTTAATGATTTGCCCAAACAGGTCGCTGAAATGCGGCTGGTGCGCTTCATCCGGGCGAAAGAACC
CCGTATTGGCAAATATTGACGGCCAGTTAAGCCATTCATGCCAGTAGGCGCGCGGACGAAAGTAAACCCA
CTGGTGATACCATTCGCGAGCCTCCGGATGACGACCGTAGTGATGAATCTCTCCTGGCGGGAACAGCAAA
ATATCACCCGGTCGGCAAACAAATTCTCGTCCCTGATTTTTCACCACCCCCTGACCGCGAATGGTGAGAT
TGAGAATATAACCTTTCATTCCCAGCGGTCGGTCGATAAAAAAATCGAGATAACCGTTGGCCTCAATCGG
CGTTAAACCCGCCACCAGATGGGCATTAAACGAGTATCCCGGCAGCAGGGGATCATTTTGCGCTTCAGCC
ATACTTTTCATACTCCCGCCATTCAGAG
Features (pLannotate 1.2.2; 12 found; start..end, strand, type, name):
      1..285     +  promoter       araBAD promoter: araBAD; promoter of the L-arabinose operon of E. coli; the araC regulatory gene is transcribed in the opposite direction (Guzman et al., 1995)
    312..334     +  RBS            RBS: efficient ribosome binding site from bacteriophage T7 gene 10 (Olins and Rangwala, 1989)
    346..1254    +  CDS            CA2: BCH2_CAPAN - Experimental evidence at protein level: Swiss-Prot protein existence level 1. Nonheme diiron monooxygenase involved in the biosynthesis of xanthophylls. Specific for beta-ring hydroxylations of beta-carotene. Produces beta-cryptoxanthin and zeaxanthin. Uses ferredoxin as an electron donor. From Capsicum annuum (Capsicum pepper).
   1590..1705    +  ncRNA          5S rRNA: Accession: RF00001 - 5S ribosomal RNA
   1709..1795    +  terminator     rrnB T1 terminator: Escherichia coli rrnB; transcription terminator T1 from the E. coli rrnB gene
   1887..1914    +  terminator     rrnB T2 terminator: transcription terminator T2 from the E. coli rrnB gene
   1933..2024    +  promoter       AmpR promoter: bla
   2025..2885    +  CDS            AmpR: β-lactamase; bla; confers resistance to ampicillin, carbenicillin, and related antibiotics
   3056..3644    +  rep_origin     ori: high-copy-number ColE1/pMB1/pBR322/pUC origin of replication
   3830..3970    -  misc_feature   bom: basis of mobility region from pBR322
   4072..4112    -  CDS            rop (fragment): Rop protein, which maintains plasmids at low copy number; rop
   4234..5112    -  CDS            araC: L-arabinose regulatory protein; araC
