[The description below was written by a language model from this plasmid's Addgene catalogue record and pLannotate feature annotations shown in this document.]
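Description:
pCBFD2Bad is a bacterial expression plasmid built on the Invitrogen pBAD/His B backbone for arabinose-inducible production of CBFD2 (also called AdKeto2), a carotenoid β-ring 4-dehydrogenase from the flowering plant Adonis aestivalis. It replicates in E. coli from a ColE1/pMB1-type origin, recorded as high copy. It is selected with ampicillin through the β-lactamase gene driven by its own promoter. The backbone also retains the pBR322 bom region and only a short fragment of rop.

The roughly 1.1 kb cbfd2 cDNA sits downstream of the araBAD promoter and a phage T7 gene 10 ribosome binding site, and is followed by the rrnB T1 and T2 transcription terminators. The divergently transcribed araC gene supplies the regulator that keeps the promoter off without arabinose and activates it when the sugar is added. The original cDNA lacked its first three codons. These were restored by PCR, which also placed an NcoI site at the start codon, and the NcoI–XhoI fragment was cloned in frame into the same sites of the vector. Cloning at NcoI would be expected to replace the vector's N-terminal His-tag leader, and no tag appears in the feature table.

The automated annotation labels the coding region as a match to a Capsicum annuum β-carotene hydroxylase. This presumably reflects sequence similarity between CBFD and that enzyme family rather than the true identity of the insert. The depositor sequence is 5,138 nt, slightly longer than the catalogued 5,111 bp. According to the record, the plasmid is used to produce active CBFD enzyme in E. coli, in work that elucidated the pathway to astaxanthin in Adonis flowers.
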