Addgene plasmid #53574: pCBFD2Bad
Purpose: Produces an active CBFD (carotenoid β-ring 4-dehydrogenase) enzyme in E. coli when expression is induced with arabinose
Depositing lab: Francis X Cunningham Jr. Depositing organization: University of Maryland, College Park. Publication: Elucidation of the pathway to astaxanthin in the flowers of Adonis aestivalis. Cunningham FX Jr, Gantt E. Plant Cell. 2011 Aug;23(8):3055-69. doi: 10.1105/tpc.111.086827. Epub 2011 Aug 23. PubMed 21862704.
Backbone
  Vector backbone: pBad/His B
  Backbone manufacturer: Invitrogen
  Backbone size w/o insert (bp): 4092
  Total vector size (bp): 5111
  Modifications to backbone: The sequence ccATGgcagc was added to the Adonis aestivalis cbfd2 cDNA (AdKeto2) by PCR in order to provide first three codons that were missing from this cDNA, and also to introduce an NcoI site at the initiation codon. A 1.12 kb NcoI-XhoI fragment (with the XhoI site provided by the C terminal adaptor used in construction of the cDNA library) was then cloned in-frame in the NcoI and XhoI sites of pBAD/His B.
  Vector type: Bacterial Expression
Growth in bacteria
  Bacterial resistance: Ampicillin, 100 μg/mL
  Growth temperature: 37°C
  Growth strain: XL1 Blue
  Copy number: High Copy
Gene/Insert
  Gene/Insert name: cbfd2 (alt names: AdKeto2; carotenoid β-ring 4-dehydrogenase)
  Species: Adonis aestivalis
  Insert size (bp): 1122
  GenBank ID: AY644758.1
  Promoter: araBAD
  Cloning method: Restriction Enzyme; 5′ cloning site NcoI (not destroyed); 3′ cloning site XhoI (not destroyed)
  Sequencing primers: 5′ none; 3′ none
Terms and licenses: Academic/Nonprofit Terms; Industry Terms: Not Available to Industry
How to cite: pCBFD2Bad was a gift from Francis X Cunningham Jr (Addgene plasmid # 53574 ; http://n2t.net/addgene:53574 ; RRID:Addgene_53574)
