>Addgene plasmid #53574 | pCBFD2Bad | addgene partial sequence | sequence record 91321 | pBAD-F 5'-ATGCCATAGCATTTTTATCC-3'
TCGCAACTCTCTACTGTTTCTCCATACCCGTTTTTTTGGGCTAGAAATAATTTTGTTTAACTTTAAGAAG
GAGATATACATACCCATGGCAGCAGCAATTTCAGTGTTCAGTTCAGGTTATTCTTTCTACAAGAATCTCT
TGTTGGACTCAAAACCAAATATTCTCAAACCCCCATGCCTGCTATTCTCTCCAGTTGTGATCATGTCGCC
TATGAGAAAGAAAAAGAAACATGGTGATCCATGTATCTGCTCCGTTGCAGGGAGAACAAGGAACCTTGAT
ATTCCTCAAATTGAAGAAGAGGAAGAGAATGTGGAAGAACTAATAGAACAGACCGATTCTGACATAGTGC
ATATAAAGAAAACACTAGGGGGGAAACAATCAAAACGGCCCACTGGCTCCATTGTCGCACCCGTATCTTG
TCTTGGGATCCTTTCAATGATTGGACCTGCTGTTTACTTCAAGTTTTCACGGCTAATGGAGGGTGGAGAT
ATACCTGTAGCAGAAATGGGGATTACGTTTGCCACCTTTGTTGCTGCTGCTGTTGGCACGGAGTTTTTGT
CAGCATGGGTTCACAAAGAACTCTGGCACGAGTCTTTGTGGTACATTCACAAGTCTCACCATCGGTCACG
AAAAGGCCGCTTCGAGTTCAATGATGTGTTTGCTATTATTAACGCGCTTCCCGCTATTGCTCTTATCAAT
TATGGATTCTCCAATGAAGGCCTCCTTCCTGGAGCGTGCTTTGGTGTCGGTCTTGGAACAACAGTCTGTG
GTATGGCTTACATTTTTCTTCACAATGGCCTATCACACCGAAGGTTCCCAGTATGGCTTATTGCGAACGT
CCCTTATTTCCACAAGCTGGCTGCAGCTCACCAA
