>Addgene plasmid #53574 | pCBFD2Bad | addgene partial sequence | sequence record 91343 | pTrcHis-R 5'-cttctgcgttctgatttaatctg-3'
AACAGCCAAGCTTCGAATTCCCATATGGTACCATCTGCAGATCTCGAGTTTTTTTTTTTTTTTTTTTATT
TTTTTATAATGGAATTCCACAACGAATAGTGTAACAGTATATCCGCGACCTATACATCAAAAAATATTCT
AAGAAGGAAGTATCTTAACTTTGACTTACTAAAACGATACGGATGTGTGATTTTATAACACCGATAAACT
AAAACCTTATATATGTAAAAAAATTGATTCAGGTAGATGGTTGCGTTCGTTTAGTTGTACGACTGATTAC
CCTCTCCAACTCTTCAGTGCCTCCTCTTACTTCTTCCAATTCCTTGGGTCCAAGGAACAGGCCAAATGGT
ACACCCTGAAATTTTCCTGAGTGGTGTATTTGGTGAGCTGCAGCCAGCTTGTGGAAATAAGGGACGTTCG
CAATAAGCCATACTGGGAACCTTCGGTGTGATAGGCCATTGTGAAGAAAAATGTAAGCCATACCACAGAC
TGTTGTTCCAAGACCGACACCAAAGCACGCTCCAGGAAGGAGGCCTTCATTGGAGAATCCATAATTGATA
AGAGCAATAGCGGGAAGCGCGTTAATAATAGCAAACACATCATTGAACTCGAAGCGGCCTTTTCGTGACC
GATGGTGAGACTTGTGAATGTACCACAAAGACTCGTGCCAGAGTTCTTTGTGAACCCATGCTGACAAAAA
CTCCGTGCCAACAGCAGCAGCAACAAAGGTGGCAAACGTAATCCCCATTTCTGCTACAGGTATATCTCCA
CCCTCCATTAGCCGTGAAAACTTGAAGTAAACAGCAGGTCCAATCATTGAAAGGATCCCAAGACAAGATA
CGGGTGCGACAATGGAGCCAGTG
